>Addgene plasmid #45967 | pCMV-Rab-Rep | depositor full sequence | sequence record 64561 | RabZFN activity reporter
CGTTACATAACTTACGGTAAATGGCCCGCCTGGCTGACCGCCCAACGACCCCCGCCCATTGACGTCAATA
ATGACGTATGTTCCCATAGTAACGCCAATAGGGACTTTCCATTGACGTCAATGGGTGGAGTATTTACGGT
AAACTGCCCACTTGGCAGTACATCAAGTGTATCATATGCCAAGTACGCCCCCTATTGACGTCAATGACGG
TAAATGGCCCGCCTGGCATTATGCCCAGTACATGACCTTATGGGACTTTCCTACTTGGCAGTACATCTAC
GTATTAGTCATCGCTATTACCATGGTGATGCGGTTTTGGCAGTACATCAATGGGCGTGGATAGCGGTTTG
ACTCACGGGGATTTCCAAGTCTCCACCCCATTGACGTCAATGGGAGTTTGTTTTGGCACCAAAATCAACG
GGACTTTCCAAAATGTCGTAACAACTCCGCCCCATTGACGCAAATGGGCGGTAGGCGTGTACGGTGGGAG
GTCTATATAAGCAGAGCTCGTTTAGTGAACCGTCAGATCGCCTGGAGACGCCATCCACGCTGTTTTGACC
TCCATAGAAGACACCGGGACCGATCCAGCCTCCGGACTCTAGAGGATCCGGTACTCGACGACACTGCAGA
GACCTACTTCACTAACAACCGGTGCCACCATGGTCGCGAGTAGCTTGGCACTGGCCGTCGTTTTACAACG
TCGTGACTGGGAAAACCCTGGCGTTACCCAACTTAATCGCCTTGCAGCACATCCCCCTTTCGCCAGCTGG
CGTAATAGCGAAGAGGCCCGCACCGATCGCCCTTCCCAACAGTTGCGCAGCCTGAATGGCGAATGGCGCT
TTGCCTGGTTTCCGGCACCAGAAGCGGTGCCGGAAAGCTGGCTGGAGTGCGATCTTCCTGAGGCCGATAC
TGTCGTCGTCCCCTCAAACTGGCAGATGCACGGTTACGATGCGCCCATCTACACCAACGTGACCTATCCC
ATTACGGTCAATCCGCCGTTTGTTCCCACGGAGAATCCGACGGGTTGTTACTCGCTCACATTTAATGTTG
ATGAAAGCTGGCTATAAACCGGTACAGTTCGGCCACCATGGTCGCTATGTGCACCAAAACTTCTCCTCGC
ACTACCGGGCCACCATTGGTGTGGCGAGTAGCTTGGCACTGGCCGTCGTTTTACAACGTCGTGACTGGGA
AAACCCTGGCGTTACCCAACTTAATCGCCTTGCAGCACATCCCCCTTTCGCCAGCTGGCGTAATAGCGAA
GAGGCCCGCACCGATCGCCCTTCCCAACAGTTGCGCAGCCTGAATGGCGAATGGCGCTTTGCCTGGTTTC
CGGCACCAGAAGCGGTGCCGGAAAGCTGGCTGGAGTGCGATCTTCCTGAGGCCGATACTGTCGTCGTCCC
CTCAAACTGGCAGATGCACGGTTACGATGCGCCCATCTACACCAACGTGACCTATCCCATTACGGTCAAT
CCGCCGTTTGTTCCCACGGAGAATCCGACGGGTTGTTACTCGCTCACATTTAATGTTGATGAAAGCTGGC
TACAGGAAGGCCAGACGCGAATTATTTTTGATGGCGTTAACTCGGCGTTTCATCTGTGGTGCAACGGGCG
CTGGGTCGGTTACGGCCAGGACAGTCGTTTGCCGTCTGAATTTGACCTGAGCGCATTTTTACGCGCCGGA
GAAAACCGCCTCGCGGTGATGGTGCTGCGCTGGAGTGACGGCAGTTATCTGGAAGATCAGGATATGTGGC
GGATGAGCGGCATTTTCCGTGACGTCTCGTTGCTGCATAAACCGACTACACAAATCAGCGATTTCCATGT
TGCCACTCGCTTTAATGATGATTTCAGCCGCGCTGTACTGGAGGCTGAAGTTCAGATGTGCGGCGAGTTG
CGTGACTACCTACGGGTAACAGTTTCTTTATGGCAGGGTGAAACGCAGGTCGCCAGCGGCACCGCGCCTT
TCGGCGGTGAAATTATCGATGAGCGTGGTGGTTATGCCGATCGCGTCACACTACGTCTGAACGTCGAAAA
CCCGAAACTGTGGAGCGCCGAAATCCCGAATCTCTATCGTGCGGTGGTTGAACTGCACACCGCCGACGGC
ACGCTGATTGAAGCAGAAGCCTGCGATGTCGGTTTCCGCGAGGTGCGGATTGAAAATGGTCTGCTGCTGC
TGAACGGCAAGCCGTTGCTGATTCGAGGCGTTAACCGTCACGAGCATCATCCTCTGCATGGTCAGGTCAT
GGATGAGCAGACGATGGTGCAGGATATCCTGCTGATGAAGCAGAACAACTTTAACGCCGTGCGCTGTTCG
CATTATCCGAACCATCCGCTGTGGTACACGCTGTGCGACCGCTACGGCCTGTATGTGGTGGATGAAGCCA
ATATTGAAACCCACGGCATGGTGCCAATGAATCGTCTGACCGATGATCCGCGCTGGCTACCGGCGATGAG
CGAACGCGTAACGCGAATGGTGCAGCGCGATCGTAATCACCCGAGTGTGATCATCTGGTCGCTGGGGAAT
GAATCAGGCCACGGCGCTAATCACGACGCGCTGTATCGCTGGATCAAATCTGTCGATCCTTCCCGCCCGG
TGCAGTATGAAGGCGGCGGAGCCGACACCACGGCCACCGATATTATTTGCCCGATGTACGCGCGCGTGGA
TGAAGACCAGCCCTTCCCGGCTGTGCCGAAATGGTCCATCAAAAAATGGCTTTCGCTACCTGGAGAGACG
CGCCCGCTGATCCTTTGCGAATACGCCCACGCGATGGGTAACAGTCTTGGCGGTTTCGCTAAATACTGGC
AGGCGTTTCGTCAGTATCCCCGTTTACAGGGCGGCTTCGTCTGGGACTGGGTGGATCAGTCGCTGATTAA
ATATGATGAAAACGGCAACCCGTGGTCGGCTTACGGCGGTGATTTTGGCGATACGCCGAACGATCGCCAG
TTCTGTATGAACGGTCTGGTCTTTGCCGACCGCACGCCGCATCCAGCGCTGACGGAAGCAAAACACCAGC
AGCAGTTTTTCCAGTTCCGTTTATCCGGGCAAACCATCGAAGTGACCAGCGAATACCTGTTCCGTCATAG
CGATAACGAGCTCCTGCACTGGATGGTGGCGCTGGATGGTAAGCCGCTGGCAAGCGGTGAAGTGCCTCTG
GATGTCGCTCCACAAGGTAAACAGTTGATTGAACTGCCTGAACTACCGCAGCCGGAGAGCGCCGGGCAAC
TCTGGCTCACAGTACGCGTAGTGCAACCGAACGCGACCGCATGGTCAGAAGCCGGGCACATCAGCGCCTG
GCAGCAGTGGCGTCTGGCGGAAAACCTCAGTGTGACGCTCCCCGCCGCGTCCCACGCCATCCCGCATCTG
ACCACCAGCGAAATGGATTTTTGCATCGAGCTGGGTAATAAGCGTTGGCAATTTAACCGCCAGTCAGGCT
TTCTTTCACAGATGTGGATTGGCGATAAAAAACAACTGCTGACGCCGCTGCGCGATCAGTTCACCCGTGC
ACCGCTGGATAACGACATTGGCGTAAGTGAAGCGACCCGCATTGACCCTAACGCCTGGGTCGAACGCTGG
AAGGCGGCGGGCCATTACCAGGCCGAAGCAGCGTTGTTGCAGTGCACGGCAGATACACTTGCTGATGCGG
TGCTGATTACGACCGCTCACGCGTGGCAGCATCAGGGGAAAACCTTATTTATCAGCCGGAAAACCTACCG
GATTGATGGTAGTGGTCAAATGGCGATTACCGTTGATGTTGAAGTGGCGAGCGATACACCGCATCCGGCG
CGGATTGGCCTGAACTGCCAGCTGGCGCAGGTAGCAGAGCGGGTAAACTGGCTCGGATTAGGGCCGCAAG
AAAACTATCCCGACCGCCTTACTGCCGCCTGTTTTGACCGCTGGGATCTGCCATTGTCAGACATGTATAC
CCCGTACGTCTTCCCGAGCGAAAACGGTCTGCGCTGCGGGACGCGCGAATTGAATTATGGCCCACACCAG
TGGCGCGGCGACTTCCAGTTCAACATCAGCCGCTACAGTCAACAGCAACTGATGGAAACCAGCCATCGCC
ATCTGCTGCACGCGGAAGAAGGCACATGGCTGAATATCGACGGTTTCCATATGGGGATTGGTGGCGACGA
CTCCTGGAGCCCGTCAGTATCGGCGGAATTACAGCTGAGCGCCGGTCGCTACCATTACCAGTTGGTCTGG
TGTCAAAAATAATAATAACCGGGCAGGCCATGTCTGCCCGTATTTCGCGTAAGGAAATCCATTATGTACT
ATTTAAAAAACACAAACTTTTGGATGTTCGGTTTATTCTTTTTCTTTTACTTTTTTATCATGGGAGCCTA
CTTCCCGTTTTTCCCGATTTGGCTACATGACATCAACCATATCAGCAAAAGTGATACGGGTATTATTTTT
GCCGCTATTTCTCTGTTCTCGCTATTATTCCAACCGCTGTTTGGTCTGCTTTCTGACAAACTCGGCCTCG
ACTCTAGGCGGCCGCGGGGATCCAGACATGATAAGATACATTGATGAGTTTGGACAAACCACAACTAGAA
TGCAGTGAAAAAAATGCTTTATTTGTGAAATTTGTGATGCTATTGCTTTATTTGTAACCATTATAAGCTG
CAATAAACAAGTTAACAACAACAATTGCATTCATTTTATGTTTCAGGTTCAGGGGGAGGTGTGGGAGGTT
TTTTCGGATCCTCTAGAGTCGACCTGCAGGCATGCAAGCTTGGCGTAATCATGGTCATAGCTGTTTCCTG
TGTGAAATTGTTATCCGCTCACAATTCCACACAACATACGAGCCGGAAGCATAAAGTGTAAAGCCTGGGG
TGCCTAATGAGTGAGCTAACTCACATTAATTGCGTTGCGCTCACTGCCCGCTTTCCAGTCGGGAAACCTG
TCGTGCCAGCTGCATTAATGAATCGGCCAACGCGCGGGGAGAGGCGGTTTGCGTATTGGGCGCTCTTCCG
CTTCCTCGCTCACTGACTCGCTGCGCTCGGTCGTTCGGCTGCGGCGAGCGGTATCAGCTCACTCAAAGGC
GGTAATACGGTTATCCACAGAATCAGGGGATAACGCAGGAAAGAACATGTGAGCAAAAGGCCAGCAAAAG
GCCAGGAACCGTAAAAAGGCCGCGTTGCTGGCGTTTTTCCATAGGCTCCGCCCCCCTGACGAGCATCACA
AAAATCGACGCTCAAGTCAGAGGTGGCGAAACCCGACAGGACTATAAAGATACCAGGCGTTTCCCCCTGG
AAGCTCCCTCGTGCGCTCTCCTGTTCCGACCCTGCCGCTTACCGGATACCTGTCCGCCTTTCTCCCTTCG
GGAAGCGTGGCGCTTTCTCATAGCTCACGCTGTAGGTATCTCAGTTCGGTGTAGGTCGTTCGCTCCAAGC
TGGGCTGTGTGCACGAACCCCCCGTTCAGCCCGACCGCTGCGCCTTATCCGGTAACTATCGTCTTGAGTC
CAACCCGGTAAGACACGACTTATCGCCACTGGCAGCAGCCACTGGTAACAGGATTAGCAGAGCGAGGTAT
GTAGGCGGTGCTACAGAGTTCTTGAAGTGGTGGCCTAACTACGGCTACACTAGAAGGACAGTATTTGGTA
TCTGCGCTCTGCTGAAGCCAGTTACCTTCGGAAAAAGAGTTGGTAGCTCTTGATCCGGCAAACAAACCAC
CGCTGGTAGCGGTGGTTTTTTTGTTTGCAAGCAGCAGATTACGCGCAGAAAAAAAGGATCTCAAGAAGAT
CCTTTGATCTTTTCTACGGGGTCTGACGCTCAGTGGAACGAAAACTCACGTTAAGGGATTTTGGTCATGA
GATTATCAAAAAGGATCTTCACCTAGATCCTTTTAAATTAAAAATGAAGTTTTAAATCAATCTAAAGTAT
ATATGAGTAAACTTGGTCTGACAGTTACCAATGCTTAATCAGTGAGGCACCTATCTCAGCGATCTGTCTA
TTTCGTTCATCCATAGTTGCCTGACTCCCCGTCGTGTAGATAACTACGATACGGGAGGGCTTACCATCTG
GCCCCAGTGCTGCAATGATACCGCGAGACCCACGCTCACCGGCTCCAGATTTATCAGCAATAAACCAGCC
AGCCGGAAGGGCCGAGCGCAGAAGTGGTCCTGCAACTTTATCCGCCTCCATCCAGTCTATTAATTGTTGC
CGGGAAGCTAGAGTAAGTAGTTCGCCAGTTAATAGTTTGCGCAACGTTGTTGCCATTGCTACAGGCATCG
TGGTGTCACGCTCGTCGTTTGGTATGGCTTCATTCAGCTCCGGTTCCCAACGATCAAGGCGAGTTACATG
ATCCCCCATGTTGTGCAAAAAAGCGGTTAGCTCCTTCGGTCCTCCGATCGTTGTCAGAAGTAAGTTGGCC
GCAGTGTTATCACTCATGGTTATGGCAGCACTGCATAATTCTCTTACTGTCATGCCATCCGTAAGATGCT
TTTCTGTGACTGGTGAGTACTCAACCAAGTCATTCTGAGAATAGTGTATGCGGCGACCGAGTTGCTCTTG
CCCGGCGTCAATACGGGATAATACCGCGCCACATAGCAGAACTTTAAAAGTGCTCATCATTGGAAAACGT
TCTTCGGGGCGAAAACTCTCAAGGATCTTACCGCTGTTGAGATCCAGTTCGATGTAACCCACTCGTGCAC
CCAACTGATCTTCAGCATCTTTTACTTTCACCAGCGTTTCTGGGTGAGCAAAAACAGGAAGGCAAAATGC
CGCAAAAAAGGGAATAAGGGCGACACGGAAATGTTGAATACTCATACTCTTCCTTTTTCAATATTATTGA
AGCATTTATCAGGGTTATTGTCTCATGAGCGGATACATATTTGAATGTATTTAGAAAAATAAACAAATAG
GGGTTCCGCGCACATTTCCCCGAAAAGTGCCACCTGACGTCTAAGAAACCATTATTATCATGACATTAAC
CTATAAAAATAGGCGTATCACGAGGCCCTTTCGTCTCGCGCGTTTCGGTGATGACGGTGAAAACCTCTGA
CACATGCAGCTCCCGGAGACGGTCACAGCTTGTCTGTAAGCGGATGCCGGGAGCAGACAAGCCCGTCAGG
GCGCGTCAGCGGGTGTTGGCGGGTGTCGGGGCTGGCTTAACTATGCGGCATCAGAGCAGATTGTACTGAG
AGTGCACCATATGCGGTGTGAAATACCGCACAGATGCGTAAGGAGAAAATACCGCATCAGGCGCCATTCG
CCATTCAGGCTGCGCAACTGTTGGGAAGGGCGATCGGTGCGGGCCTCTTCGCTATTACGCCAGCTGGCGA
AAGGGGGATGTGCTGCAAGGCGATTAAGTTGGGTAACGCCAGGGTTTTCCCAGTCACGACGTTGTAAAAC
GACGGCCAGTGAATTCGAGCTTGCATGCCTGCAGGT
Features (pLannotate 1.2.2; 19 found; start..end, strand, type, name):
      1..304     +  enhancer       CMV enhancer: human cytomegalovirus immediate early enhancer
    305..508     +  promoter       CMV promoter: human cytomegalovirus (CMV) immediate early promoter
    679..833     +  CDS            lacZα (fragment): LacZα fragment of β-galactosidase; lacZ fragment
   1093..1167    +  CDS            RAB38 (fragment): RAB38_HUMAN - Experimental evidence at protein level: Swiss-Prot protein existence level 1. May be involved in melanosomal transport and docking. Involved in the proper sorting of TYRP1. Involved in peripheral melanosomal distribution of TYRP1 in melanocytes; the function, which probably is implicating vesicle-trafficking, includes cooperation with ANKRD27 and VAMP7 (By similarity). Plays a role in the maturation of phagosomes that engulf pathogens, such as S.aureus and M.tuberculosis (PubMed:21255211). Plays an important role in the control of melanin production and melanosome biogenesis (Pub
   1165..4212    +  CDS            lacZ: β-galactosidase; lacZ
   4264..4479    +  CDS            lacY (fragment): LACY_ECOLI - Experimental evidence at protein level: Swiss-Prot protein existence level 1. Responsible for transport of beta-galactosides into the cell, with the concomitant import of a proton (symport system). Can transport lactose, melibiose, lactulose or the analog methyl-1-thio-beta,D- galactopyranoside (TMG), but not sucrose or fructose (PubMed:1848449, PubMed:18177889, PubMed:22106930). The substrate specificity is directed toward the galactopyranosyl moiety of the substrate (PubMed:22106930). From Escherichia coli (strain K12).
   4499..4633    -  polyA_signal   SV40 poly(A) signal: SV40 polyadenylation signal
   4696..4731    +  misc_feature   MCS (fragment): pUC18/19 multiple cloning site
   4768..4784    -  protein_bind   lac operator: The lac repressor binds to the lac operator to inhibit transcription in E. coli. This inhibition can be relieved by adding lactose or isopropyl-β-D-thiogalactopyranoside (IPTG). lac repressor encoded by lacI
   4792..4822    -  promoter       lac promoter: promoter for the E. coli lac operon
   4837..4858    -  protein_bind   CAP binding site: CAP binding activates transcription in the presence of cAMP. E. coli catabolite activator protein
   4871..4963    -  CDS            lacI (fragment): lac repressor; lacI; The lac repressor binds to the lac operator to inhibit transcription in E. coli. This inhibition can be relieved by adding lactose or isopropyl-β-D-thiogalactopyranoside (IPTG).
   5146..5734    -  rep_origin     ori: high-copy-number ColE1/pMB1/pBR322/pUC origin of replication
   5905..6765    -  CDS            AmpR: β-lactamase; bla; confers resistance to ampicillin, carbenicillin, and related antibiotics
   6766..6870    -  promoter       AmpR promoter: bla
   6965..7000    +  CDS            rop (fragment): Rop protein, which maintains plasmids at low copy number; rop
   7102..7201    +  misc_feature   bom (fragment): basis of mobility region from pBR322
   7207..7364    -  CDS            lacZα (fragment): LacZα fragment of β-galactosidase; lacZ fragment
   7368..2       -  misc_feature   MCS (fragment) (across the origin): pUC18/19 multiple cloning site
