[The description below was written by a language model from this plasmid's Addgene catalogue record and pLannotate feature annotations shown in this document.]
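Description:
pCMV-Rab-Rep is a mammalian expression plasmid built on the Clontech pCMVbeta backbone and designed as an activity reporter for zinc-finger nucleases directed against Rab38 ("RabZFN"). It is about 7.4 kb (the catalogue gives 7,371 bp and the sequence record 7,386 nt). It is maintained in E. coli through a high-copy ColE1/pUC-type origin and selected with ampicillin via the AmpR β-lactamase gene and its own promoter. The remaining bacterial annotations are fragments of lacZα, lacI, rop, bom and the pUC multiple cloning site, plus a lac promoter/operator. These are backbone remnants with no evident role in the reporter.

The payload is an E. coli β-galactosidase cassette driven by the human CMV immediate-early enhancer and promoter and terminated by an SV40 polyadenylation signal. A short lacY fragment is carried along downstream of lacZ. According to the record, the lacZ coding region is modified by duplication of amino acids 1–135, and RabZFN target sites were inserted into the backbone. The feature table fits this layout: an N-terminal lacZ fragment lies just after the promoter, followed by a short segment matching RAB38 that presumably holds the nuclease target, and then the long lacZ reading frame.

Reporters of this design typically start with an interrupted, inactive gene. Nuclease cleavage at the target between the direct repeats promotes repair by homologous recombination or single-strand annealing, which restores functional lacZ, so β-galactosidase activity in transfected cells reflects nuclease efficiency. The record does not spell out this mechanism or state the species of the Rab38 target sequence.
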