Addgene plasmid #45967: pCMV-Rab-Rep
Depositing lab: Ralf Kuehn. Depositing organization: Helmholtz Munich.
Backbone
  Vector backbone: pCMVbeta
  Backbone manufacturer: Clontech
  Total vector size (bp): 7371
  Modifications to backbone: RabZFN target sites inserted
  Vector type: Mammalian Expression
Growth in bacteria
  Bacterial resistance: Ampicillin, 100 μg/mL
  Growth temperature: 37°C
  Growth strain: DH5alpha
  Copy number: High Copy
Gene/Insert
  Gene/Insert name: beta-Galactosidase
  Species: E. coli
  Insert size (bp): 3500
  Mutation: duplicated aa 1-135
  Promoter: CMV
  Cloning method: Restriction Enzyme; 5′ cloning site BstBI (destroyed during cloning); 3′ cloning site NruI (destroyed during cloning)
  Sequencing primers: 5′ CGCAAATGGGCGGTAGGCGTG
Terms and licenses: Academic/Nonprofit Terms; Industry Terms: Not Available to Industry
How to cite: pCMV-Rab-Rep was a gift from Ralf Kuehn (Addgene plasmid # 45967 ; http://n2t.net/addgene:45967 ; RRID:Addgene_45967)
