>Addgene plasmid #45967 | pCMV-Rab-Rep | addgene partial sequence | sequence record 68791 | CMV-F 5'-CGCAAATGGGCGGTAGGCGTG-3'
TGAACCGTCAGATCGCCTGGAGACGCCATCCACGCTGTTTTGACCTCCATAGAAGACACCGGGACCGATC
CAGCCTCCGGACTCTAGAGGATCCGGTACTCGACGACACTGCAGAGACCTACTTCACTAACAACCGGTGC
CACCATGGTCGCGAGTAGCTTGGCACTGGCCGTCGTTTTACAACGTCGTGACTGGGAAAACCCTGGCGTT
ACCCAACTTAATCGCCTTGCAGCACATCCCCCTTTCGCCAGCTGGCGTAATAGCGAAGAGGCCCGCACCG
ATCGCCCTTCCCAACAGTTGCGCAGCCTGAATGGCGAATGGCGCTTTGCCTGGTTTCCGGCACCAGAAGC
GGTGCCGGAAAGCTGGCTGGAGTGCGATCTTCCTGAGGCCGATACTGTCGTCGTCCCCTCAAACTGGCAG
ATGCACGGTTACGATGCGCCCATCTACACCAACGTGACCTATCCCATTACGGTCAATCCGCCGTTTGTTC
CCACGGAGAATCCGACGGGTTGTTACTCGCTCACATTTAATGTTGATGAAAGCTGGCTATAAACCGGTAC
AGTTCGGCCACCATGGTCGCTATGTGCACCAAAACTTCTCCTCGCACTACCGGGCCACCATTGGTGTGGC
GAGTAGCTTGGCACTGGCCGTCGTTTT
