>Addgene plasmid #45967 | pCMV-Rab-Rep | addgene partial sequence | sequence record 70669 | EBV-rev 5'-GTGGTTTGTCCAAACTCATC-3'
CCCGCGGCCGCCTAGAGTCGAGGCCGAGTTTGTCAGAAAGCAGACCAAACAGCGGTTGGAATAATAGCGA
GAACAGAGAAATAGCGGCAAAAATAATACCCGTATCACTTTTGCTGATATGGTTGATGTCATGTAGCCAA
ATCGGGAAAAACGGGAAGTAGGCTCCCATGATAAAAAAGTAAAAGAAAAAGAATAAACCGAACATCCAAA
AGTTTGTGTTTTTTAAATAGTACATAATGGATTTCCTTACGCGAAATACGGGCAGACATGGCCTGCCCGG
TTATTATTATTTTTGACACCAGACCAACTGGTAATGGTAGCGACCGGCGCTCAGCTGTAATTCCGCCGAT
ACTGACGGGCTCCAGGAGTCGTCGCCACCAATCCCCATATGGAAACCGTCGATATTCAGCCATGTGCCTT
CTTCCGCGTGCAGCAGATGGCGATGGCTGGTTTCCATCAGTTGCTGTTGACTGTAGCGGCTGATGTTGAA
CTGGAAGTCGCCGCGCCACTGGTGTGGGCCATAATTCAATTCGCGCGTCCCGCAGCGCAGACCGTTTTCG
CTCGGGAAGACGTACGGGGTATACATGTCTGACAATGGCAGATCCCAGCGGTCAAAACAGGCGGCAGTAA
GGCGGTCGGGATAGTTTTCTTGCGGCCCTAATCCGAGCCAGTTTACCCGCTCTGCTACCTGCGCCAGCTG
GCAGTTCAGGCCAATCCGCGCCGGATGCGGTGTATCGCTCGCCACTTCAACATCAACGGTAATCGCCATT
TGACCACTACCATCAATCCGGTAGGTTTTCCGGCTGATAAATAAGGTTTTCCCCTGATGCTGCCACGCGT
GAGCGGTCGTAATCAGCACCGCATCAGCAAGTGTATCTGCCGTGCACTGCAACAACGCTGCTTCGGCCTG
GTAATGGCCCGCCGCCTTCCAGCGTTCGACCCAGGCGTTAGGGTCAATGCGGGTCGCTTCACTTACGCCA
ATGTCGTTATCCAGCGGTGCACGGGTGAACTGATCGCGC
